>Addgene plasmid #166786 | pET15b-17X-PTDH | addgene full sequence | sequence record 331112 | Addgene NGS Result
TTCTTGAAGACGAAAGGGCCTCGTGATACGCCTATTTTTATAGGTTAATGTCATGATAATAATGGTTTCT
TAGACGTCAGGTGGCACTTTTCGGGGAAATGTGCGCGGAACCCCTATTTGTTTATTTTTCTAAATACATT
CAAATATGTATCCGCTCATGAGACAATAACCCTGATAAATGCTTCAATAATATTGAAAAAGGAAGAGTAT
GAGTATTCAACATTTCCGTGTCGCCCTTATTCCCTTTTTTGCGGCATTTTGCCTTCCTGTTTTTGCTCAC
CCAGAAACGCTGGTGAAAGTAAAAGATGCTGAAGATCAGTTGGGTGCACGAGTGGGTTACATCGAACTGG
ATCTCAACAGCGGTAAGATCCTTGAGAGTTTTCGCCCCGAAGAACGTTTTCCAATGATGAGCACTTTTAA
AGTTCTGCTATGTGGCGCGGTATTATCCCGTGTTGACGCCGGGCAAGAGCAACTCGGTCGCCGCATACAC
TATTCTCAGAATGACTTGGTTGAGTACTCACCAGTCACAGAAAAGCATCTTACGGATGGCATGACAGTAA
GAGAATTATGCAGTGCTGCCATAACCATGAGTGATAACACTGCGGCCAACTTACTTCTGACAACGATCGG
AGGACCGAAGGAGCTAACCGCTTTTTTGCACAACATGGGGGATCATGTAACTCGCCTTGATCGTTGGGAA
CCGGAGCTGAATGAAGCCATACCAAACGACGAGCGTGACACCACGATGCCTGCAGCAATGGCAACAACGT
TGCGCAAACTATTAACTGGCGAACTACTTACTCTAGCTTCCCGGCAACAATTAATAGACTGGATGGAGGC
GGATAAAGTTGCAGGACCACTTCTGCGCTCGGCCCTTCCGGCTGGCTGGTTTATTGCTGATAAATCTGGA
GCCGGTGAGCGTGGGTCTCGCGGTATCATTGCAGCACTGGGGCCAGATGGTAAGCCCTCCCGTATCGTAG
TTATCTACACGACGGGGAGTCAGGCAACTATGGATGAACGAAATAGACAGATCGCTGAGATAGGTGCCTC
ACTGATTAAGCATTGGTAACTGTCAGACCAAGTTTACTCATATATACTTTAGATTGATTTAAAACTTCAT
TTTTAATTTAAAAGGATCTAGGTGAAGATCCTTTTTGATAATCTCATGACCAAAATCCCTTAACGTGAGT
TTTCGTTCCACTGAGCGTCAGACCCCGTAGAAAAGATCAAAGGATCTTCTTGAGATCCTTTTTTTCTGCG
CGTAATCTGCTGCTTGCAAACAAAAAAACCACCGCTACCAGCGGTGGTTTGTTTGCCGGATCAAGAGCTA
CCAACTCTTTTTCCGAAGGTAACTGGCTTCAGCAGAGCGCAGATACCAAATACTGTCCTTCTAGTGTAGC
CGTAGTTAGGCCACCACTTCAAGAACTCTGTAGCACCGCCTACATACCTCGCTCTGCTAATCCTGTTACC
AGTGGCTGCTGCCAGTGGCGATAAGTCGTGTCTTACCGGGTTGGACTCAAGACGATAGTTACCGGATAAG
GCGCAGCGGTCGGGCTGAACGGGGGGTTCGTGCACACAGCCCAGCTTGGAGCGAACGACCTACACCGAAC
TGAGATACCTACAGCGTGAGCTATGAGAAAGCGCCACGCTTCCCGAAGGGAGAAAGGCGGACAGGTATCC
GGTAAGCGGCAGGGTCGGAACAGGAGAGCGCACGAGGGAGCTTCCAGGGGGAAACGCCTGGTATCTTTAT
AGTCCTGTCGGGTTTCGCCACCTCTGACTTGAGCGTCGATTTTTGTGATGCTCGTCAGGGGGGCGGAGCC
TATGGAAAAACGCCAGCAACGCGGCCTTTTTACGGTTCCTGGCCTTTTGCTGGCCTTTTGCTCACATGTT
CTTTCCTGCGTTATCCCCTGATTCTGTGGATAACCGTATTACCGCCTTTGAGTGAGCTGATACCGCTCGC
CGCAGCCGAACGACCGAGCGCAGCGAGTCAGTGAGCGAGGAAGCGGAAGAGCGCCTGATGCGGTATTTTC
TCCTTACGCATCTGTGCGGTATTTCACACCGCAATGGTGCACTCTCAGTACAATCTGCTCTGATGCCGCA
TAGTTAAGCCAGTATACACTCCGCTATCGCTACGTGACTGGGTCATGGCTGCGCCCCGACACCCGCCAAC
ACCCGCTGACGCGCCCTGACGGGCTTGTCTGCTCCCGGCATCCGCTTACAGACAAGCTGTGACCGTCTCC
GGGAGCTGCATGTGTCAGAGGTTTTCACCGTCATCACCGAAACGCGCGAGGCAGCTGCGGTAAAGCTCAT
CAGCGTGGTCGTGAAGCGATTCACAGATGTCTGCCTGTTCATCCGCGTCCAGCTCGTTGAGTTTCTCCAG
AAGCGTTAATGTCTGGCTTCTGATAAAGCGGGCCATGTTAAGGGCGGTTTTTTCCTGTTTGGTCACTGAT
GCCTCCGTGTAAGGGGGATTTCTGTTCATGGGGGTAATGATACCGATGAAACGAGAGAGGATGCTCACGA
TACGGGTTACTGATGATGAACATGCCCGGTTACTGGAACGTTGTGAGGGTAAACAACTGGCGGTATGGAT
GCGGCGGGACCAGAGAAAAATCACTCAGGGTCAATGCCAGCGCTTCGTTAATACAGATGTAGGTGTTCCA
CAGGGTAGCCAGCAGCATCCTGCGATGCAGATCCGGAACATAATGGTGCAGGGCGCTGACTTCCGCGTTT
CCAGACTTTACGAAACACGGAAACCGAAGACCATTCATGTTGTTGCTCAGGTCGCAGACGTTTTGCAGCA
GCAGTCGCTTCACGTTCGCTCGCGTATCGGTGATTCATTCTGCTAACCAGTAAGGCAACCCCGCCAGCCT
AGCCGGGTCCTCAACGACAGGAGCACGATCATGCGCACCCGTGGCCAGGACCCAACGCTGCCCGAGATGC
GCCGCGTGCGGCTGCTGGAGATGGCGGACGCGATGGATATGTTCTGCCAAGGGTTGGTTTGCGCATTCAC
AGTTCTCCGCAAGAATTGATTGGCTCCAATTCTTGGAGTGGTGAATCCGTTAGCGAGGTGCCGCCGGCTT
CCATTCAGGTCGAGGTGGCCCGGCTCCATGCACCGCGACGCAACGCGGGGAGGCAGACAAGGTATAGGGC
GGCGCCTACAATCCATGCCAACCCGTTCCATGTGCTCGCCGAGGCGGCATAAATCGCCGTGACGATCAGC
GGTCCAATGATCGAAGTTAGGCTGGTAAGAGCCGCGAGCGATCCTTGAAGCTGTCCCTGATGGTCGTCAT
CTACCTGCCTGGACAGCATGGCCTGCAACGCGGGCATCCCGATGCCGCCGGAAGCGAGAAGAATCATAAT
GGGGAAGGCCATCCAGCCTCGCGTCGCGAACGCCAGCAAGACGTAGCCCAGCGCGTCGGCCGCCATGCCG
GCGATAATGGCCTGCTTCTCGCCGAAACGTTTGGTGGCGGGACCAGTGACGAAGGCTTGAGCGAGGGCGT
GCAAGATTCCGAATACCGCAAGCGACAGGCCGATCATCGTCGCGCTCCAGCGAAAGCGGTCCTCGCCGAA
AATGACCCAGAGCGCTGCCGGCACCTGTCCTACGAGTTGCATGATAAAGAAGACAGTCATAAGTGCGGCG
ACGATAGTCATGCCCCGCGCCCACCGGAAGGAGCTGACTGGGTTGAAGGCTCTCAAGGGCATCGGTCGAG
ATCCCGGTGCCTAATGAGTGAGCTAACTTACATTAATTGCGTTGCGCTCACTGCCCGCTTTCCAGTCGGG
AAACCTGTCGTGCCAGCTGCATTAATGAATCGGCCAACGCGCGGGGAGAGGCGGTTTGCGTATTGGGCGC
CAGGGTGGTTTTTCTTTTCACCAGTGAGACGGGCAACAGCTGATTGCCCTTCACCGCCTGGCCCTGAGAG
AGTTGCAGCAAGCGGTCCACGCTGGTTTGCCCCAGCAGGCGAAAATCCTGTTTGATGGTGGTTAACGGCG
GGATATAACATGAGCTGTCTTCGGTATCGTCGTATCCCACTACCGAGATATCCGCACCAACGCGCAGCCC
GGACTCGGTAATGGCGCGCATTGCGCCCAGCGCCATCTGATCGTTGGCAACCAGCATCGCAGTGGGAACG
ATGCCCTCATTCAGCATTTGCATGGTTTGTTGAAAACCGGACATGGCACTCCAGTCGCCTTCCCGTTCCG
CTATCGGCTGAATTTGATTGCGAGTGAGATATTTATGCCAGCCAGCCAGACGCAGACGCGCCGAGACAGA
ACTTAATGGGCCCGCTAACAGCGCGATTTGCTGGTGACCCAATGCGACCAGATGCTCCACGCCCAGTCGC
GTACCGTCTTCATGGGAGAAAATAATACTGTTGATGGGTGTCTGGTCAGAGACATCAAGAAATAACGCCG
GAACATTAGTGCAGGCAGCTTCCACAGCAATGGCATCCTGGTCATCCAGCGGATAGTTAATGATCAGCCC
ACTGACGCGTTGCGCGAGAAGATTGTGCACCGCCGCTTTACAGGCTTCGACGCCGCTTCGTTCTACCATC
GACACCACCACGCTGGCACCCAGTTGATCGGCGCGAGATTTAATCGCCGCGACAATTTGCGACGGCGCGT
GCAGGGCCAGACTGGAGGTGGCAACGCCAATCAGCAACGACTGTTTGCCCGCCAGTTGTTGTGCCACGCG
GTTGGGAATGTAATTCAGCTCCGCCATCGCCGCTTCCACTTTTTCCCGCGTTTTCGCAGAAACGTGGCTG
GCCTGGTTCACCACGCGGGAAACGGTCTGATAAGAGACACCGGCATACTCTGCGACATCGTATAACGTTA
CTGGTTTCACATTCACCACCCTGAATTGACTCTCTTCCGGGCGCTATCATGCCATACCGCGAAAGGTTTT
GCGCCATTCGATGGTGTCCGGGATCTCGACGCTCTCCCTTATGCGACTCCTGCATTAGGAAGCAGCCCAG
TAGTAGGTTGAGGCCGTTGAGCACCGCCGCCGCAAGGAATGGTGCATGCAAGGAGATGGCGCCCAACAGT
CCCCCGGCCACGGGGCCTGCCACCATACCCACGCCGAAACAAGCGCTCATGAGCCCGAAGTGGCGAGCCC
GATCTTCCCCATCGGTGATGTCGGCGATATAGGCGCCAGCAACCGCACCTGTGGCGCCGGTGATGCCGGC
CACGATGCGTCCGGCGTAGAGGATCGAGATCTCGATCCCGCGAAATTAATACGACTCACTATAGGGGAAT
TGTGAGCGGATAACAATTCCCCTCTAGAAATAATTTTGTTTAACTTTAAGAAGGAGATATACCATGGGCA
GCAGCCATCATCATCATCATCACAGCAGCGGCCTGGTGCCGCGCGGCAGCCATATGCTGCCGAAACTCGT
TATAACTCACCGAGTACACGAAGAGATCCTGCAACTGCTGGCGCCACATTGCGAGCTGATAACCAACCAG
ACCGACAGCACGCTGACGCGCGAGGAAATTCTGCGCCGCTGTCGCGATGCTCAGGCGATGATGGCGTTCA
TGCCCGATCGGGTCGATGCAGACTTTCTTCAAGCCTGCCCTGAGCTGCGTGTAATCGGCTGCGCGCTCAA
GGGCTTCGACAATTTCGATGTGGACGCCTGTACTGCCCGCGGGGTCTGGCTGACCTTCGTGCCTGATCTG
TTGACGGTCCCGACTGCCGAGCTGGCGATCGGACTGGCGGTGGGGCTGGGGCGGCATCTGCGGGCAGCAG
ATGCGTTCGTCCGCTCTGGCAAGTTCCGGGGCTGGCAACCACGGTTCTACGGCACGGGGCTGGATAACGC
TACGGTCGGCTTCCTTGGCATGGGCGCCATCGGACTGGCCATGGCTGATCGCTTGCAGGGATGGGGCGCG
ACCCTGCAGTACCACGCGCGGAAGGCTCTGGATTCACAAACCGAGCAACGGCTCGGCCTGCGCCAGGTGG
CGTGCAGCGAACTCTTCGCCAGCTCGGACTTCATCCTGCTGGCGCTTCCCTTGAATGCCGATACCCTGCA
TCTGGTCAACGCCGAGCTGCTTGCCCTCGTACGGCCGGGCGCTCTGCTTGTAAACCCCTGTCGTGGCTCG
GTAGTGGATGAAGCCGCCGTGCTCGCGGCGCTTGAGCGAGGCCAGCTCGGCGGGTATGCGGCGGATGTAT
TCGAAATGGAAGACTGGGCTCGCGCGGACCGGCCGCAGCAGATCGATCCTGCGCTGCTCGCGCATCCGAA
TACGCTGTTCACTCCGCACATAGGGTCGGCAGTGCGCGCGGTGCGCCTGGAGATTGAACGTTGTACAGCG
CAGAACATCCTCCAGGCATTGGCAGGTGAGCGCCCAATCAACGCTGTGAACCGTCTGCCCAAGGCCAATC
CTGCCGCAGACTGATAAGGATCCGGCTGCTAACAAAGCCCGAAAGGAAGCTGAGTTGGCTGCTGCCACCG
CTGAGCAATAACTAGCATAACCCCTTGGGGCCTCTAAACGGGTCTTGAGGGGTTTTTTGCTGAAAGGAGG
AACTATATCCGGATATCCCGCAAGAGGCCCGGCAGTACCGGCATAACCAAGCCTATGCCTACAGCATCCA
GGGTGACGGTGCCGAGGATGACGATGAGCGCATTGTTAGATTTCATACACGGTGCCTGACTGCGTTAGCA
ATTTAACTGTGATAAACTACCGCATTAAAGCTTATCGATGATAAGCTGTCAAACATGAGAA
Features (pLannotate 1.2.2; 21 found; start..end, strand, type, name):
    104..208     +  promoter       AmpR promoter: bla
    209..1069    +  CDS            AmpR: β-lactamase; bla; confers resistance to ampicillin, carbenicillin, and related antibiotics
   1240..1828    +  rep_origin     ori: high-copy-number ColE1/pMB1/pBR322/pUC origin of replication
   2014..2153    -  misc_feature   bom: basis of mobility region from pBR322
   2255..2446    -  CDS            rop: Rop protein, which maintains plasmids at low copy number; rop
   2463..2843    +  CDS            YPB1_ECOLX: Protein predicted: Swiss-Prot protein existence level 4. From Escherichia coli.
   3085..3709    -  CDS            TcR (fragment): tetracycline efflux protein; tet; confers resistance to tetracycline
   3724..3745    -  protein_bind   CAP binding site: CAP binding activates transcription in the presence of cAMP. E. coli catabolite activator protein
   3758..4840    -  CDS            lacI: lac repressor; lacI; The lac repressor binds to the lac operator to inhibit transcription in E. coli. This inhibition can be relieved by adding lactose or isopropyl-β-D-thiogalactopyranoside (IPTG).
   4841..4918    -  promoter       lacI promoter: lacI
   4926..5205    -  CDS            TcR (fragment): tetracycline efflux protein; tet; confers resistance to tetracycline
   5227..5245    +  promoter       T7 promoter: promoter for bacteriophage T7 RNA polymerase
   5246..5270    +  protein_bind   lac operator: The lac repressor binds to the lac operator to inhibit transcription in E. coli. This inhibition can be relieved by adding lactose or isopropyl-β-D-thiogalactopyranoside (IPTG). lac repressor encoded by lacI
   5285..5307    +  RBS            RBS: efficient ribosome binding site from bacteriophage T7 gene 10 (Olins and Rangwala, 1989)
   5326..5342    +  CDS            capTEV™ (fragment): composite tag for in vivo biotinylation, TEV protease cleavage, and 6xHis tagging
   5353..5370    +  CDS            thrombin site: thrombin recognition and cleavage site
   5374..6378    +  CDS            ptxD: PTXD_PSEST - Experimental evidence at protein level: Swiss-Prot protein existence level 1. Catalyzes phosphite (phosphonate) oxidation. From Pseudomonas stutzeri (Pseudomonas perfectomarina).
   6395..6444    +  CDS            SET1 (fragment): solubility-enhancement tag derived from T7 phage gene 10B
   6452..6499    +  terminator     T7 terminator: transcription terminator for bacteriophage T7 RNA polymerase
   6522..6626    -  CDS            TcR (fragment): tetracycline efflux protein; tet; confers resistance to tetracycline
   6674..6702    -  promoter       tet promoter: E. coli promoter for tetracycline efflux protein gene
