[The description below was written by a language model from this plasmid's Addgene catalogue record and pLannotate feature annotations shown in this document.]
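Description:
pET15b-17X-PTDH is a bacterial expression plasmid built on the pET15b backbone, 6,711 bp in total, that produces a His-tagged variant of phosphite dehydrogenase (PTDH, the ptxD gene product) from Pseudomonas stutzeri. It is propagated in E. coli through a pBR322-type ColE1 origin accompanied by the rop gene and bom region. This arrangement keeps copy number low, consistent with the catalogue entry. Selection is by ampicillin resistance from the bla gene under its own promoter. Several tetracycline-resistance fragments and a tet promoter also appear in the feature table; these are non-functional remnants of the pBR322 ancestry of the backbone.

The roughly 1 kb ptxD coding sequence sits in the standard pET expression cassette. A T7 promoter is followed by a lac operator, the T7 gene 10 ribosome binding site, an N-terminal His6 tag (picked up by the annotation software as a short fragment of a composite tag) and a thrombin cleavage site, with the T7 terminator downstream. The plasmid-borne lacI gene supplies the repressor, so transcription is held off until IPTG is added in a host that provides T7 RNA polymerase. A short annotated match to a T7 gene 10-derived solubility tag lies after the ptxD feature and is probably vector sequence rather than a deliberate fusion.

The enzyme carries A196R, T201S, A328T, E352N and C356D. According to the depositor, only A196R is of interest, because it lets the enzyme accept both NAD and NADP cofactors, and the other four changes do not affect function. The purified protein oxidises phosphite and is used to regenerate NAD(P)H in coupled enzymatic reactions.
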