Addgene plasmid #166786: pET15b-17X-PTDH
Purpose: Phosphite dehydrogenase for NAD(P)H regeneration
Depositing lab: Wilfred van der Donk. Depositing organization: University of Illinois at Urbana-Champaign. Publication: Post-translational Introduction of D-Alanine into Ribosomally Synthesized Peptides by the Dehydroalanine Reductase NpnJ. Yang X, van der Donk WA. J Am Chem Soc. 2015 Oct 7;137(39):12426-9. doi: 10.1021/jacs.5b05207. Epub 2015 Sep 24. PubMed 26361061.
Backbone
  Vector backbone: pET15b
  Backbone manufacturer: Addgene
  Backbone size w/o insert (bp): 5708
  Total vector size (bp): 6711
  Vector type: Bacterial Expression
Growth in bacteria
  Bacterial resistance: Ampicillin, 100 μg/mL
  Growth temperature: 37°C
  Growth strain: DH5alpha
  Copy number: Low Copy
Gene/Insert
  Gene/Insert name: Phosphite dehydroenase (alt name: PTDH)
  Species: Pseudomonas stutzeri
  Insert size (bp): 1008
  Mutation: A196R, T201S, A328T, E352N, and C356D- please see depositor comments
  GenBank ID: WP_106442756
  Promoter: T7
  Tag / fusion protein: His6 (N terminal on insert)
  Cloning method: Gibson Cloning
  Sequencing primers: 5′ T7 promoter; 3′ T7 terminator
Terms and licenses: Academic/Nonprofit Terms; Industry Terms: Not Available to Industry
Depositor comments: The only mutation of interest is A196R which allows the enzyme to use both NADH and NADPH as a cofactor for catalysis. Dep. confirms the additional mutations T201S, A328T, E352N, and C356D do not affect plasmid function. The enzyme is very active.
How to cite: pET15b-17X-PTDH was a gift from Wilfred van der Donk (Addgene plasmid # 166786 ; http://n2t.net/addgene:166786 ; RRID:Addgene_166786)
